Addgene plasmid #107058: WT Smarca4-V5 IRES-puro
Purpose: Expression of wild-type Smarca4 (Brg1)-V5 fusion with IRES puromycin resistance.
Depositing lab: Jerry Crabtree & Courtney Hodges. Depositing organization: Baylor College of Medicine. Publication: Dominant-negative SMARCA4 mutants alter the accessibility landscape of tissue-unrestricted enhancers. Hodges HC, Stanton BZ, Cermakova K, Chang CY, Miller EL, Kirkland JG, Ku WL, Veverka V, Zhao K, Crabtree GR. Nat Struct Mol Biol. 2018 Jan;25(1):61-72. doi: 10.1038/s41594-017-0007-3. Epub 2017 Dec 11. PubMed 29323272.
Backbone
  Vector backbone: pRRL
  Total vector size (bp): 14055
  Vector type: Mammalian Expression, Lentiviral
  Selectable markers: Puromycin
Growth in bacteria
  Bacterial resistance: Ampicillin, 100 μg/mL
  Growth temperature: 37°C
  Growth strain: NEB Stable
  Copy number: High Copy
Gene/Insert
  Gene/Insert name: SWI/SNF related, matrix associated, actin dependent regulator of chromatin, subfamily a, member 4
  Species: M. musculus (mouse)
  Mutation: wild-type
  Entrez Gene: Smarca4 (a.k.a. BAF190A, Brg1, HP1-BP72, SNF2beta, SW1/SNF, b2b508.1Clo, b2b692Clo)
  Promoter: CAG
  Tag / fusion protein: V5 (C terminal on insert); IRES-puroR (C terminal on insert)
  Cloning method: Restriction Enzyme; 5′ cloning site NheI (not destroyed); 3′ cloning site EcoRV (not destroyed)
  Sequencing primers: 5′ GGTTCGGCTTCTGGCGTGTGACC; 3′ CATAGCGTAAAAGGAGCAACA
Terms and licenses: Academic/Nonprofit Terms; Industry Terms: Not Available to Industry
How to cite: WT Smarca4-V5 IRES-puro was a gift from Jerry Crabtree & Courtney Hodges (Addgene plasmid # 107058 ; http://n2t.net/addgene:107058 ; RRID:Addgene_107058)
