[The description below was written by a language model from this plasmid's Addgene catalogue record and pLannotate feature annotations shown in this document.]
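Description:
WT Smarca4-V5 IRES-puro is a 14,055 bp lentiviral mammalian expression plasmid built on the pRRL backbone. It is propagated in E. coli through a high-copy ColE1/pUC-type origin with ampicillin resistance (bla), and also carries an f1 origin and an SV40 origin. The viral portion has the layout typical of a third-generation, self-inactivating transfer vector. An RSV promoter drives a truncated HIV-1 5' LTR, followed by the Ψ packaging signal (extending into a gag fragment), the Rev response element and the cPPT/CTS. At the far end are a ΔU3 3' LTR and an SV40 polyadenylation signal. Because the plasmid encodes no viral structural or enzymatic genes, producing particles requires separate packaging and envelope functions. The ΔU3 deletion silences LTR promoter activity after integration.

Between the LTRs, a CAG promoter (CMV enhancer, chicken β-actin promoter and chimeric intron) drives wild-type mouse Smarca4, also known as Brg1, the ATPase subunit of SWI/SNF (BAF) chromatin remodeling complexes. The coding sequence is fused at its C terminus to a V5 epitope tag for detection or immunoprecipitation. An EMCV IRES downstream allows puromycin N-acetyltransferase to be translated from the same transcript, so puromycin selection enriches for cells that express the Smarca4 message. A WPRE follows to enhance transcript expression. Short annotated fragments of hPGK promoter, TurboGFP and miR-30a flanking sequence are probably non-functional remnants of earlier cloning steps.

The construct is intended for stable expression of tagged wild-type Brg1 in mammalian cells. Given the associated work on dominant-negative SMARCA4 mutants, it presumably serves as the wild-type reference.
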