Features (pLannotate 1.2.2; 33 found; start..end, strand, type, name):
     27..131     +  promoter       AmpR promoter: bla
    132..992     +  CDS            AmpR: β-lactamase; bla; confers resistance to ampicillin, carbenicillin, and related antibiotics
   1163..1751    +  rep_origin     ori: high-copy-number ColE1/pMB1/pBR322/pUC origin of replication
   1934..2026    +  CDS            lacI (fragment): lac repressor; lacI; The lac repressor binds to the lac operator to inhibit transcription in E. coli. This inhibition can be relieved by adding lactose or isopropyl-β-D-thiogalactopyranoside (IPTG).
   2039..2060    +  protein_bind   CAP binding site: CAP binding activates transcription in the presence of cAMP. E. coli catabolite activator protein
   2075..2105    +  promoter       lac promoter: promoter for the E. coli lac operon
   2109..2131    +  protein_bind   lac operator (fragment): The lac repressor binds to the lac operator to inhibit transcription in E. coli. This inhibition can be relieved by adding lactose or isopropyl-β-D-thiogalactopyranoside (IPTG). lac repressor encoded by lacI
   2174..2192    +  promoter       T3 promoter: promoter for bacteriophage T3 RNA polymerase
   2220..2441    +  promoter       RSV promoter: Rous sarcoma virus enhancer/promoter
   2448..2628    +  LTR            5' LTR (truncated): truncated 5' long terminal repeat (LTR) from HIV-1
   2672..2797    +  misc_feature   HIV-1 Ψ: packaging signal of human immunodeficiency virus type 1
   2781..3144    +  CDS            HIV-1 gag (fragment): gag protein from human immunodeficiency virus 1; gag
   3239..3575    +  ncRNA          RRE: Accession: RF00036 - HIV Rev response element
   3900..4000    +  CDS            Rev (fragment): human immunodeficiency virus 1 (HIV-1) Rev protein; rev; enhances nuclear export of unspliced and incompletely spliced viral mRNAs
   4019..4136    +  misc_feature   cPPT/CTS: central polypurine tract and central termination sequence of HIV-1
   4186..4565    +  enhancer       CMV enhancer: human cytomegalovirus immediate early enhancer
   4568..4843    +  promoter       chicken β-actin promoter: No description available
   4844..5809    +  intron         chimeric intron: chimera between introns from chicken β-actin and rabbit β-globin
   5810..5869    +  promoter       hPGK promoter (fragment): human phosphoglycerate kinase 1 promoter
   5898..10739   +  CDS            Smarca4: SMCA4_MOUSE - Also known as Baf190a, Brg1, Snf2b, Snf2l4. Experimental evidence at protein level: Swiss-Prot protein existence level 1. Involved in transcriptional activation and repression of select genes by chromatin remodeling (alteration of DNA-nucleosome topology). Component of SWI/SNF chromatin remodeling complexes that carry out key enzymatic activities, changing chromatin structure by altering DNA-histone contacts within a nucleosome in an ATP-dependent manner. Component of the CREST-BRG1 complex, a multiprotein complex that regulates promoter activation by orchestrating the calcium- d
  10752..10793   +  CDS            V5 tag: epitope tag from simian virus 5
  10825..10845   +  CDS            TurboGFP (fragment): improved green fluorescent protein from Pontellina plumata (Evdokimov et al., 2006) mammalian codon-optimized
  10872..11444   +  misc_feature   IRES: internal ribosome entry site (IRES) of the encephalomyocarditis virus (EMCV)
  11453..12049   +  CDS            PuroR: puromycin N-acetyltransferase; pac from Streptomyces alboniger; confers resistance to puromycin
  12056..12096   +  ncRNA          5' miR-30a (fragment): sequence upstream of the 71-nt precursor of the human miR-30a microRNA (Zeng et al., 2002) miRNA
  12121..12709   +  misc_feature   WPRE: woodchuck hepatitis virus posttranscriptional regulatory element
  12726..12794   +  CDS            nef (fragment): NEF_HV1Z2 - Experimental evidence at protein level: Swiss-Prot protein existence level 1. Extracellular Nef protein targets CD4(+) T-lymphocytes for apoptosis by interacting with CXCR4 surface receptors. From Human immunodeficiency virus type 1 group M subtype D (isolate Z2/CDC-Z34) (HIV-1).
  12796..13029   +  LTR            3' LTR (ΔU3): self-inactivating 3' long terminal repeat (LTR) from HIV-1
  13101..13222   +  polyA_signal   SV40 poly(A) signal: SV40 polyadenylation signal
  13241..13376   +  rep_origin     SV40 ori: SV40 origin of replication
  13409..13427   -  promoter       T7 promoter: promoter for bacteriophage T7 RNA polymerase
  13435..13590   +  CDS            lacZα (fragment): LacZα fragment of β-galactosidase; lacZ fragment
  13598..14053   +  rep_origin     f1 ori (sequence partly withheld): f1 bacteriophage origin of replication; arrow indicates direction of (+) strand synthesis
>Addgene plasmid #107058 | WT Smarca4-V5 IRES-puro | depositor full sequence | sequence record 201960 | WT Smarca4-V5 IRES-puro sequence 14055 bps
CAGGTGGCACTTTTCGGGGAAATGTGCGCGGAACCCCTATTTGTTTATTTTTCTAAATACATTCAAATAT
GTATCCGCTCATGAGACAATAACCCTGATAAATGCTTCAATAATATTGAAAAAGGAAGAGTATGAGTATT
CAACATTTCCGTGTCGCCCTTATTCCCTTTTTTGCGGCATTTTGCCTTCCTGTTTTTGCTCACCCAGAAA
CGCTGGTGAAAGTAAAAGATGCTGAAGATCAGTTGGGTGCACGAGTGGGTTACATCGAACTGGATCTCAA
CAGCGGTAAGATCCTTGAGAGTTTTCGCCCCGAAGAACGTTTTCCAATGATGAGCACTTTTAAAGTTCTG
CTATGTGGCGCGGTATTATCCCGTATTGACGCCGGGCAAGAGCAACTCGGTCGCCGCATACACTATTCTC
AGAATGACTTGGTTGAGTACTCACCAGTCACAGAAAAGCATCTTACGGATGGCATGACAGTAAGAGAATT
ATGCAGTGCTGCCATAACCATGAGTGATAACACTGCGGCCAACTTACTTCTGACAACGATCGGAGGACCG
AAGGAGCTAACCGCTTTTTTGCACAACATGGGGGATCATGTAACTCGCCTTGATCGTTGGGAACCGGAGC
TGAATGAAGCCATACCAAACGACGAGCGTGACACCACGATGCCTGTAGCAATGGCAACAACGTTGCGCAA
ACTATTAACTGGCGAACTACTTACTCTAGCTTCCCGGCAACAATTAATAGACTGGATGGAGGCGGATAAA
GTTGCAGGACCACTTCTGCGCTCGGCCCTTCCGGCTGGCTGGTTTATTGCTGATAAATCTGGAGCCGGTG
AGCGTGGGTCTCGCGGTATCATTGCAGCACTGGGGCCAGATGGTAAGCCCTCCCGTATCGTAGTTATCTA
CACGACGGGGAGTCAGGCAACTATGGATGAACGAAATAGACAGATCGCTGAGATAGGTGCCTCACTGATT
AAGCATTGGTAACTGTCAGACCAAGTTTACTCATATATACTTTAGATTGATTTAAAACTTCATTTTTAAT
TTAAAAGGATCTAGGTGAAGATCCTTTTTGATAATCTCATGACCAAAATCCCTTAACGTGAGTTTTCGTT
CCACTGAGCGTCAGACCCCGTAGAAAAGATCAAAGGATCTTCTTGAGATCCTTTTTTTCTGCGCGTAATC
TGCTGCTTGCAAACAAAAAAACCACCGCTACCAGCGGTGGTTTGTTTGCCGGATCAAGAGCTACCAACTC
TTTTTCCGAAGGTAACTGGCTTCAGCAGAGCGCAGATACCAAATACTGTCCTTCTAGTGTAGCCGTAGTT
AGGCCACCACTTCAAGAACTCTGTAGCACCGCCTACATACCTCGCTCTGCTAATCCTGTTACCAGTGGCT
GCTGCCAGTGGCGATAAGTCGTGTCTTACCGGGTTGGACTCAAGACGATAGTTACCGGATAAGGCGCAGC
GGTCGGGCTGAACGGGGGGTTCGTGCACACAGCCCAGCTTGGAGCGAACGACCTACACCGAACTGAGATA
CCTACAGCGTGAGCTATGAGAAAGCGCCACGCTTCCCGAAGGGAGAAAGGCGGACAGGTATCCGGTAAGC
GGCAGGGTCGGAACAGGAGAGCGCACGAGGGAGCTTCCAGGGGGAAACGCCTGGTATCTTTATAGTCCTG
TCGGGTTTCGCCACCTCTGACTTGAGCGTCGATTTTTGTGATGCTCGTCAGGGGGGCGGAGCCTATGGAA
AAACGCCAGCAACGCGGCCTTTTTACGGTTCCTGGCCTTTTGCTGGCCTTTTGCTCACATGTTCTTTCCT
GCGTTATCCCCTGATTCTGTGGATAACCGTATTACCGCCTTTGAGTGAGCTGATACCGCTCGCCGCAGCC
GAACGACCGAGCGCAGCGAGTCAGTGAGCGAGGAAGCGGAAGAGCGCCCAATACGCAAACCGCCTCTCCC
CGCGCGTTGGCCGATTCATTAATGCAGCTGGCACGACAGGTTTCCCGACTGGAAAGCGGGCAGTGAGCGC
AACGCAATTAATGTGAGTTAGCTCACTCATTAGGCACCCCAGGCTTTACACTTTATGCTTCCGGCTCGTA
TGTTGTGTGGAATTGTGAGCGGATAACAATTTCACACAGGAAACAGCTATGACCATGATTACGCCAAGCG
CGCAATTAACCCTCACTAAAGGGAACAAAAGCTGGAGCTGCAAGCTTAATGTAGTCTTATGCAATACTCT
TGTAGTCTTGCAACATGGTAACGATGAGTTAGCAACATGCCTTACAAGGAGAGAAAAAGCACCGTGCATG
CCGATTGGTGGAAGTAAGGTGGTACGATCGTGCCTTATTAGGAAGGCAACAGACGGGTCTGACATGGATT
GGACGAACCACTGAATTGCCGCATTGCAGAGATATTGTATTTAAGTGCCTAGCTCGATACAATAAACGGG
TCTCTCTGGTTAGACCAGATCTGAGCCTGGGAGCTCTCTGGCTAACTAGGGAACCCACTGCTTAAGCCTC
AATAAAGCTTGCCTTGAGTGCTTCAAGTAGTGTGTGCCCGTCTGTTGTGTGACTCTGGTAACTAGAGATC
CCTCAGACCCTTTTAGTCAGTGTGGAAAATCTCTAGCAGTGGCGCCCGAACAGGGACCTGAAAGCGAAAG
GGAAACCAGAGCTCTCTCGACGCAGGACTCGGCTTGCTGAAGCGCGCACGGCAAGAGGCGAGGGGCGGCG
ACTGGTGAGTACGCCAAAAATTTTGACTAGCGGAGGCTAGAAGGAGAGAGATGGGTGCGAGAGCGTCAGT
ATTAAGCGGGGGAGAATTAGATCGCGATGGGAAAAAATTCGGTTAAGGCCAGGGGGAAAGAAAAAATATA
AATTAAAACATATAGTATGGGCAAGCAGGGAGCTAGAACGATTCGCAGTTAATCCTGGCCTGTTAGAAAC
ATCAGAAGGCTGTAGACAAATACTGGGACAGCTACAACCATCCCTTCAGACAGGATCAGAAGAACTTAGA
TCATTATATAATACAGTAGCAACCCTCTATTGTGTGCATCAAAGGATAGAGATAAAAGACACCAAGGAAG
CTTTAGACAAGATAGAGGAAGAGCAAAACAAAAGTAAGACCACCGCACAGCAAGCGGCCGCTGATCTTCA
GACCTGGAGGAGGAGATATGAGGGACAATTGGAGAAGTGAATTATATAAATATAAAGTAGTAAAAATTGA
ACCATTAGGAGTAGCACCCACCAAGGCAAAGAGAAGAGTGGTGCAGAGAGAAAAAAGAGCAGTGGGAATA
GGAGCTTTGTTCCTTGGGTTCTTGGGAGCAGCAGGAAGCACTATGGGCGCAGCCTCAATGACGCTGACGG
TACAGGCCAGACAATTATTGTCTGGTATAGTGCAGCAGCAGAACAATTTGCTGAGGGCTATTGAGGCGCA
ACAGCATCTGTTGCAACTCACAGTCTGGGGCATCAAGCAGCTCCAGGCAAGAATCCTGGCTGTGGAAAGA
TACCTAAAGGATCAACAGCTCCTGGGGATTTGGGGTTGCTCTGGAAAACTCATTTGCACCACTGCTGTGC
CTTGGAATGCTAGTTGGAGTAATAAATCTCTGGAACAGATTTGGAATCACACGACCTGGATGGAGTGGGA
CAGAGAAATTAACAATTACACAAGCTTAATACACTCCTTAATTGAAGAATCGCAAAACCAGCAAGAAAAG
AATGAACAAGAATTATTGGAATTAGATAAATGGGCAAGTTTGTGGAATTGGTTTAACATAACAAATTGGC
TGTGGTATATAAAATTATTCATAATGATAGTAGGAGGCTTGGTAGGTTTAAGAATAGTTTTTGCTGTACT
TTCTATAGTGAATAGAGTTAGGCAGGGATATTCACCATTATCGTTTCAGACCCACCTCCCAACCCCGAGG
GGACCCGACAGGCCCGAAGGAATAGAAGAAGAAGGTGGAGAGAGAGACAGAGACAGATCCATTCGATTAG
TGAACGGATCTCGACGGTATCGGTTAACTTTTAAAAGAAAAGGGGGGATTGGGGGGTACAGTGCAGGGGA
AAGAATAGTAGACATAATAGCAACAGACATACAAACTAAAGAATTACAAAAACAAATTACAAAAATTCAA
AATTTTATCGATCACGAGACTAGCCTCGAGAAGCTTGATCGGCCACGCGGATCTCGACATTGATTATTGA
CTAGTTATTAATAGTAATCAATTACGGGGTCATTAGTTCATAGCCCATATATGGAGTTCCGCGTTACATA
ACTTACGGTAAATGGCCCGCCTGGCTGACCGCCCAACGACCCCCGCCCATTGACGTCAATAATGACGTAT
GTTCCCATAGTAACGCCAATAGGGACTTTCCATTGACGTCAATGGGTGGAGTATTTACGGTAAACTGCCC
ACTTGGCAGTACATCAAGTGTATCATATGCCAAGTCCGCCCCCTATTGACGTCAATGACGGTAAATGGCC
CGCCTGGCATTATGCCCAGTACATGACCTTACGGGACTTTCCTACTTGGCAGTACATCTACGTATTAGTC
ATCGCTATTACCATGGGTCGAGGTGAGCCCCACGTTCTGCTTCACTCTCCCCATCTCCCCCCCCTCCCCA
CCCCCAATTTTGTATTTATTTATTTTTTAATTATTTTGTGCAGCGATGGGGGCGGGGGGGGGGGGGGCGC
GCGCCAGGCGGGGCGGGGCGGGGCGAGGGGCGGGGCGGGGCGAGGCGGAGAGGTGCGGCGGCAGCCAATC
AGAGCGGCGCGCTCCGAAAGTTTCCTTTTATGGCGAGGCGGCGGCGGCGGCGGCCCTATAAAAAGCGAAG
CGCGCGGCGGGCGGGAGTCGCTGCGTTGCCTTCGCCCCGTGCCCCGCTCCGCGCCGCCTCGCGCCGCCCG
CCCCGGCTCTGACTGACCGCGTTACTCCCACAGGTGAGCGGGCGGGACGGCCCTTCTCCTCCGGGCTGTA
ATTAGCGCTTGGTTTAATGACGGCTCGTTTCTTTTCTGTGGCTGCGTGAAAGCCTTAAAGGGCTCCGGGA
GGGCCCTTTGTGCGGGGGGGAGCGGCTCGGGGGGTGCGTGCGTGTGTGTGTGCGTGGGGAGCGCCGCGTG
CGGCCCGCGCTGCCCGGCGGCTGTGAGCGCTGCGGGCGCGGCGCGGGGCTTTGTGCGCTCCGCGTGTGCG
CGAGGGGAGCGCGGCCGGGGGCGGTGCCCCGCGGTGCGGGGGGGCTGCGAGGGGAACAAAGGCTGCGTGC
GGGGTGTGTGCGTGGGGGGGTGAGCAGGGGGTGTGGGCGCGGCGGTCGGGCTGTAACCCCCCCCTGCACC
CCCCTCCCCGAGTTGCTGAGCACGGCCCGGCTTCGGGTGCGGGGCTCCGTGCGGGGCGTGGCGCGGGGCT
CGCCGTGCCGGGCGGGGGGTGGCGGCAGGTGGGGGTGCCGGGCGGGGCGGGGCCGCCTCGGGCCGGGGAG
GGCTCGGGGGAGGGGCGCGGCGGCCCCGGAGCGCCGGCGGCTGTCGAGGCGCGGCGAGCCGCAGCCATTG
CCTTTTATGGTAATCGTGCGAGAGGGCGCAGGGACTTCCTTTGTCCCAAATCTGGCGGAGCCGAAATCTG
GGAGGCGCCGCCGCACCCCCTCTAGCGGGCGCGGGCGAAGCGGTGCGGCGCCGGCAGGAAGGAAATGGGC
GGGGAGGGCCTTCGTGCGTCGCCGCGCCGCCGTCCCCTTCTCCATCTCCAGCCTCGGGGCTGCCGCAGGG
GGACGGCTGCCTTCGGGGGGGACGGGGCAGGGCGGGGTTCGGCTTCTGGCGTGTGACCGGCGGCTCTAGC
CGGAGCGCACGTCGGCAGTCGGCTCCCTCGTTGACCGAATCACCGACCTCTCTCCCCAGGGGGATCCACC
GGGCTAGCATCGCCACCATGTCTACTCCAGACCCACCCTTGGGTGGGACTCCTCGGCCTGGTCCTTCCCC
AGGCCCTGGTCCTTCACCTGGTGCAATGCTGGGTCCTAGCCCTGGCCCCTCACCAGGTTCTGCCCACAGC
ATGATGGGGCCAAGCCCAGGACCTCCTTCAGCAGGACATCCCATGCCCACCCAGGGGCCTGGAGGGTACC
CCCAGGACAACATGCATCAGATGCACAAGCCTATGGAGTCCATGCACGAGAAGGGCATGCCTGATGACCC
ACGATACAACCAGATGAAAGGGATGGGCATGCGGTCAGGGGCCCACACAGGCATGGCACCTCCACCTAGT
CCCATGGACCAGCATTCTCAAGGTTACCCCTCACCCCTCGGCGGCTCTGAACATGCCTCCAGTCCTGTCC
CAGCCAGTGGCCCATCTTCAGGCCCCCAGATGTCCTCTGGGCCAGGAGGGGCCCCACTAGATGGTTCTGA
TCCCCAGGCCTTGGGACAGCAAAACAGAGGCCCAACCCCATTTAACCAGAACCAGCTGCATCAACTCAGA
GCTCAGATAATGGCCTACAAGATGTTGGCCAGGGGCCAGCCATTGCCCGACCACCTGCAGATGGCCGTGC
AAGGCAAGCGGCCGATGCCTGGAATGCAGCAACAGATGCCAACACTACCTCCACCCTCAGTGTCCGCCAC
AGGACCCGGACCTGGACCCGGCCCTGGCCCTGGCCCTGGCCCAGGACCAGCCCCTCCAAATTACAGTAGA
CCCCATGGTATGGGAGGGCCCAACATGCCTCCCCCAGGACCCTCAGGTGTGCCCCCCGGGATGCCTGGTC
AGCCGCCTGGAGGGCCTCCCAAGCCATGGCCTGAAGGACCCATGGCCAATGCTGCTGCCCCCACAAGCAC
CCCACAGAAGCTGATTCCTCCGCAACCAACAGGCCGTCCTTCACCTGCACCTCCTGCTGTCCCGCCTGCT
GCCTCACCTGTAATGCCACCACAAACACAGTCCCCAGGGCAGCCAGCCCAGCCTGCTCCATTGGTGCCAC
TGCACCAGAAGCAGAGCCGAATCACCCCCATCCAGAAGCCCCGAGGCCTTGACCCTGTGGAGATCCTACA
AGAGCGGGAGTACAGGCTTCAGGCTCGAATCGCACACAGAATTCAGGAACTTGAAAACCTCCCTGGGTCC
CTGGCTGGGGACCTTCGAACCAAAGCAACCATCGAACTCAAGGCCCTTAGGTTGCTGAACTTCCAGAGGC
AGCTGCGCCAGGAGGTGGTGGTGTGCATGCGAAGAGACACAGCCCTGGAGACAGCCCTCAATGCCAAGGC
CTACAAGCGCAGCAAACGTCAGTCACTACGGGAGGCCCGCATCACTGAGAAGTTGGAGAAGCAGCAGAAG
ATTGAACAGGAGCGCAAGCGCCGCCAGAAGCACCAGGAGTACCTCAACAGCATTCTGCAGCATGCCAAGG
ACTTCAGGGAGTATCACAGATCAGTCACAGGCAAACTCCAGAAACTCACCAAGGCTGTGGCCACCTACCA
TGCCAACACTGAGCGGGAGCAGAAGAAAGAAAATGAGCGCATTGAGAAGGAGCGAATGCGGAGGCTTATG
GCTGAAGATGAGGAGGGCTACCGCAAACTCATTGACCAGAAGAAGGACAAGCGCCTGGCCTACCTTCTGC
AGCAGACAGATGAGTATGTGGCCAACCTCACAGAGCTGGTGCGGCAGCACAAAGCTGCCCAGGTTGCCAA
GGAGAAGAAGAAGAAAAAGAAAAAGAAGAAGGCAGAAAATGCTGAAGGACAGACACCTGCTATTGGACCA
GATGGTGAGCCTCTGGATGAGACCAGCCAGATGAGTGACCTCCCTGTGAAGGTGATCCACGTGGAGAGTG
GCAAGATCCTCACTGGCACAGATGCCCCAAAAGCCGGGCAGCTGGAAGCCTGGCTTGAAATGAACCCAGG
GTATGAAGTAGCCCCCAGGTCAGACAGTGAAGAAAGTGGCTCTGAAGAGGAGGAGGAGGAGGAGGAAGAG
GAGCAGCCTCAGCCCGCACAGCCCCCTACACTGCCTGTGGAAGAAAAGAAGAAGATTCCAGACCCAGACA
GCGATGATGTCTCTGAGGTGGACGCCCGACACATTATTGAGAACGCCAAGCAAGATGTGGACGATGAGTA
CGGTGTGTCCCAGGCCCTTGCTCGTGGCCTGCAGTCTTACTATGCTGTGGCCCATGCAGTCACAGAGAGA
GTAGATAAGCAGTCCGCCCTCATGGTCAACGGTGTCCTCAAACAGTACCAGATCAAGGGTTTGGAGTGGC
TGGTGTCCCTGTACAACAACAACCTGAATGGCATCCTGGCTGATGAGATGGGGCTGGGGAAGACCATCCA
GACCATCGCGCTCATCACATACCTCATGGAGCACAAGCGCATCAACGGGCCTTTCCTCATCATCGTGCCT
CTCTCGACACTGTCAAACTGGGCGTATGAATTTGACAAGTGGGCCCCCTCTGTGGTGAAGGTTTCTTACA
AGGGCTCTCCAGCTGCAAGGCGAGCTTTTGTCCCACAGCTTCGCAGTGGGAAGTTCAACGTCTTACTGAC
CACCTATGAATATATCATCAAAGACAAGCATATCCTAGCCAAGATCCGCTGGAAGTACATGATTGTGGAT
GAAGGCCACCGCATGAAAAACCACCACTGCAAGTTGACGCAGGTCCTTAACACACACTACGTGGCCCCTC
GGCGCCTGCTTCTTACAGGCACACCACTGCAGAACAAGCTACCGGAGCTCTGGGCCCTGCTTAACTTCCT
GCTCCCCACTATCTTCAAGAGCTGCAGCACCTTCGAACAGTGGTTCAATGCACCCTTTGCCATGACTGGA
GAAAAGGTGGACCTGAATGAAGAGGAGACTATCCTCATTATTCGTCGCCTACACAAAGTTCTGCGGCCCT
TCCTGCTGCGGCGGCTCAAGAAGGAAGTTGAAGCCCAGCTCCCTGAGAAGGTAGAGTATGTCATCAAATG
CGACATGTCAGCCCTGCAGCGTGTGCTGTACCGTCACATGCAGGCCAAAGGTGTGCTGCTGACTGACGGC
TCCGAGAAGGACAAGAAGGGCAAAGGTGGCACCAAGACACTGATGAACACTATTATGCAACTGCGTAAGA
TCTGCAACCACCCCTACATGTTCCAGCACATCGAGGAGTCCTTTTCTGAGCACTTGGGGTTCACCGGCGG
CATCGTGCAAGGATTGGACCTTTACCGTGCCTCAGGGAAATTTGAACTTCTTGATAGAATTCTACCCAAA
CTCCGTGCAACGAACCATAAAGTGCTCCTCTTTTGCCAAATGACCTCCCTCATGACCATCATGGAAGACT
ACTTTGCATACCGTGGCTTCAAATACCTCAGGCTTGATGGAACCACAAAAGCAGAAGACCGGGGCATGCT
GTTGAAAACCTTTAATGAACCTGGCTCTGAGTATTTCATTTTCCTGCTCAGTACCCGTGCTGGGGGGCTG
GGCCTGAATCTGCAGTCAGCTGACACTGTGATCATCTTTGACAGTGACTGGAATCCCCACCAGGACCTGC
AAGCACAGGATCGAGCCCATCGCATTGGACAGCAGAATGAGGTGCGTGTTCTTCGCCTGTGCACGGTCAA
CAGTGTGGAAGAGAAGATACTGGCTGCTGCCAAATACAAACTCAATGTGGATCAGAAGGTGATCCAGGCA
GGCATGTTCGACCAGAAGTCGTCCAGCCATGAGAGGCGTGCCTTCCTGCAGGCCATCCTGGAGCACGAGG
AGCAGGATGAGGAGGAAGATGAGGTGCCTGATGATGAGACCGTCAACCAGATGATTGCCCGGCACGAAGA
AGAGTTTGACCTCTTCATGCGCATGGACTTGGACCGCCGGCGTGAAGAAGCCCGCAACCCCAAGCGGAAG
CCACGCCTGATGGAAGAGGATGAGCTCCCATCCTGGATCATCAAGGATGATGCCGAGGTGGAGCGGCTGA
CATGTGAAGAGGAAGAGGAGAAGATGTTCGGCCGTGGTTCTCGCCACCGCAAGGAGGTAGACTACAGCGA
CTCACTGACAGAGAAGCAGTGGCTCAAGGCTATCGAGGAGGGCACGCTGGAGGAGATCGAAGAGGAGGTC
CGGCAGAAGAAATCTTCACGTAAGCGTAAGCGAGACAGCGAGGCCGGCTCCTCCACCCCGACCACCAGCA
CCCGCAGCCGTGACAAGGATGAGGAGAGCAAGAAGCAGAAGAAACGTGGGCGGCCACCTGCTGAGAAGCT
GTCCCCAAACCCACCTAACCTCACCAAGAAGATGAAGAAGATCGTGGATGCTGTGATCAAGTACAAAGAC
AGCAGCAGTGGACGTCAGCTCAGCGAGGTGTTCATCCAGCTCCCCTCTCGCAAGGAGCTTCCTGAGTACT
ATGAGCTCATCCGAAAGCCTGTGGACTTCAAGAAGATCAAGGAACGCATCCGAAACCACAAGTACCGCAG
CCTCAATGACCTGGAGAAGGATGTGATGCTGCTGTGCCAGAACGCTCAGACGTTCAACCTCGAGGGTTCC
CTGATCTATGAGGACTCCATCGTCCTGCAGTCTGTCTTCACCAGCGTACGGCAGAAGATTGAGAAGGAGG
ACGACAGTGAAGGCGAGGAAAGCGAGGAGGAGGAGGAGGGCGAGGAGGAAGGCTCCGAGTCTGAGTCCCG
CTCCGTCAAGGTGAAGATCAAGCTGGGCCGCAAGGAGAAGGCCCAGGACCGACTCAAGGGGGGCCGCCGG
CGGCCAAGCCGGGGATCCCGGGCCAAGCCGGTTGTGAGTGACGATGACAGTGAGGAGGAGCAGGAGGAGG
ACCGCTCAGGAAGTGGCAGTGAGGAAGACGGTGGAACCGGTGGTAAGCCTATCCCTAACCCTCTCCTCGG
TCTCGATTCTACGTAACGCGTCCGGTAGTGGAGGATCCGTCGACGCAGATGCCGGTGAAGAATAATGTAC
AAGTAGCGGCCGCAAATTCCGCCCCTCTCCCTCCCCCCCCCCTAACGTTACTGGCCGAAGCCGCTTGGAA
TAAGGCCGGTGTGCGTTTGTCTATATGTTATTTTCCACCATATTGCCGTCTTTTGGCAATGTGAGGGCCC
GGAAACCTGGCCCTGTCTTCTTGACGAGCATTCCTAGGGGTCTTTCCCCTCTCGCCAAAGGAATGCAAGG
TCTGTTGAATGTCGTGAAGGAAGCAGTTCCTCTGGAAGCTTCTTGAAGACAAACAACGTCTGTAGCGACC
CTTTGCAGGCAGCGGAACCCCCCACCTGGCGACAGGTGCCTCTGCGGCCAAAAGCCACGTGTATAAGATA
CACCTGCAAAGGCGGCACAACCCCAGTGCCACGTTGTGAGTTGGATAGTTGTGGAAAGAGTCAAATGGCT
CTCCTCAAGCGTATTCAACAAGGGGCTGAAGGATGCCCAGAAGGTACCCCATTGTATGGGATCTGATCTG
GGGCCTCGGTGCACATGCTTTACATGTGTTTAGTCGAGGTTAAAAAAACGTCTAGGCCCCCCGAACCACG
GGGACGTGGTTTTCCTTTGAAAAACACGATAATACCATGGCCACCGAGTACAAGCCCACGGTGCGCCTCG
CCACCCGCGACGACGTCCCCCGGGCCGTACGCACCCTCGCCGCCGCGTTCGCCGACTACCCCGCCACGCG
CCACACCGTCGACCCGGACCGCCACATCGAGCGGGTCACCGAGCTGCAAGAACTCTTCCTCACGCGCGTC
GGGCTCGACATCGGCAAGGTGTGGGTCGCGGACGACGGCGCCGCGGTGGCGGTCTGGACCACGCCGGAGA
GCGTCGAAGCGGGGGCGGTGTTCGCCGAGATCGGCTCGCGCATGGCCGAGTTGAGCGGTTCCCGGCTGGC
CGCGCAGCAACAGATGGAAGGCCTCCTGGCGCCGCACCGGCCCAAGGAGCCCGCGTGGTTCCTGGCCACC
GTCGGCGTCTCGCCCGACCACCAGGGCAAGGGTCTGGGCAGCGCCGTCGTGCTCCCCGGAGTGGAGGCGG
CCGAGCGCGCTGGGGTGCCCGCCTTCCTGGAGACCTCCGCGCCCCGCAACCTCCCCTTCTACGAGCGGCT
CGGCTTCACCGTCACCGCCGACGTCGAGGTGCCCGAAGGACCGCGCACCTGGTGCATGACCCGCAAGCCC
GGTGCCTGAGTTTGTTTGAATGAGGCTTCAGTACTTTACAGAATCGTTGCCTGCACGATATCGTACAAGT
AAGATTCGACAATCAACCTCTGGATTACAAAATTTGTGAAAGATTGACTGGTATTCTTAACTATGTTGCT
CCTTTTACGCTATGTGGATACGCTGCTTTAATGCCTTTGTATCATGCTATTGCTTCCCGTATGGCTTTCA
TTTTCTCCTCCTTGTATAAATCCTGGTTGCTGTCTCTTTATGAGGAGTTGTGGCCCGTTGTCAGGCAACG
TGGCGTGGTGTGCACTGTGTTTGCTGACGCAACCCCCACTGGTTGGGGCATTGCCACCACCTGTCAGCTC
CTTTCCGGGACTTTCGCTTTCCCCCTCCCTATTGCCACGGCGGAACTCATCGCCGCCTGCCTTGCCCGCT
GCTGGACAGGGGCTCGGCTGTTGGGCACTGACAATTCCGTGGTGTTGTCGGGGAAGCTGACGTCCTTTCC
ATGGCTGCTCGCCTGTGTTGCCACCTGGATTCTGCGCGGGACGTCCTTCTGCTACGTCCCTTCGGCCCTC
AATCCAGCGGACCTTCCTTCCCGCGGCCTGCTGCCGGCTCTGCGGCCTCTTCCGCGTCTTCGCCTTCGCC
CTCAGACGAGTCGGATCTCCCTTTGGGCCGCCTCCCCGCCTGGAATTCGAGCTCGGTACCTTTAAGACCA
ATGACTTACAAGGCAGCTGTAGATCTTAGCCACTTTTTAAAAGAAAAGGGGGGACTGGAAGGGCTAATTC
ACTCCCAACGAAGACAAGATCTGCTTTTTGCTTGTACTGGGTCTCTCTGGTTAGACCAGATCTGAGCCTG
GGAGCTCTCTGGCTAACTAGGGAACCCACTGCTTAAGCCTCAATAAAGCTTGCCTTGAGTGCTTCAAGTA
GTGTGTGCCCGTCTGTTGTGTGACTCTGGTAACTAGAGATCCCTCAGACCCTTTTAGTCAGTGTGGAAAA
TCTCTAGCAGTAGTAGTTCATGTCATCTTATTATTCAGTATTTATAACTTGCAAAGAAATGAATATCAGA
GAGTGAGAGGAACTTGTTTATTGCAGCTTATAATGGTTACAAATAAAGCAATAGCATCACAAATTTCACA
AATAAAGCATTTTTTTCACTGCATTCTAGTTGTGGTTTGTCCAAACTCATCAATGTATCTTATCATGTCT
GGCTCTAGCTATCCCGCCCCTAACTCCGCCCAGTTCCGCCCATTCTCCGCCCCATGGCTGACTAATTTTT
TTTATTTATGCAGAGGCCGAGGCCGCCTCGGCCTCTGAGCTATTCCAGAAGTAGTGAGGAGGCTTTTTTG
GAGGCCTAGGCTTTTGCGTCGAGACGTACCCAATTCGCCCTATAGTGAGTCGTATTACGCGCGCTCACTG
GCCGTCGTTTTACAACGTCGTGACTGGGAAAACCCTGGCGTTACCCAACTTAATCGCCTTGCAGCACATC
CCCCTTTCGCCAGCTGGCGTAATAGCGAAGAGGCCCGCACCGATCGCCCTTCCCAACAGTTGCGCAGCCT
GAATGGCGAATGGCGCG
[124 nt withheld, positions 13598-13721]
C
[91 nt withheld, positions 13723-13813]
A
[49 nt withheld, positions 13815-13863]
CCTTTGACGTTGGAGTCCACGTTCTTT
[37 nt withheld, positions 13891-13927]
ACCCTATCTCGGTCTATTCTTTTGATTTATAAGGGATTTTGCCGATTTCGGCCTATTGGTTAAAAAATGA
GCTGATTTAACAAAAATTTAACGCGAATTTTAACAAAATATTAACGTTTACAATTTCC
