>Addgene plasmid #107058 | WT Smarca4-V5 IRES-puro | addgene partial sequence | sequence record 207632 | Addgene Partial NGS Result
CCACCGGGCTAGCATCGCCACCATGTCTACTCCAGACCCACCCTTGGGTGGGACTCCTCGGCCTGGTCCT
TCCCCAGGCCCTGGTCCTTCACCTGGTGCAATGCTGGGTCCTAGCCCTGGCCCCTCACCAGGTTCTGCCC
ACAGCATGATGGGGCCAAGCCCAGGACCTCCTTCAGCAGGACATCCCATGCCCACCCAGGGGCCTGGAGG
GTACCCCCAGGACAACATGCATCAGATGCACAAGCCTATGGAGTCCATGCACGAGAAGGGCATGCCTGAT
GACCCACGATACAACCAGATGAAAGGGATGGGCATGCGGTCAGGGGCCCACACAGGCATGGCACCTCCAC
CTAGTCCCATGGACCAGCATTCTCAAGGTTACCCCTCACCCCTCGGCGGCTCTGAACATGCCTCCAGTCC
TGTCCCAGCCAGTGGCCCATCTTCAGGCCCCCAGATGTCCTCTGGGCCAGGAGGGGCCCCACTAGATGGT
TCTGATCCCCAGGCCTTGGGACAGCAAAACAGAGGCCCAACCCCATTTAACCAGAACCAGCTGCATCAAC
TCAGAGCTCAGATAATGGCCTACAAGATGTTGGCCAGGGGCCAGCCATTGCCCGACCACCTGCAGATGGC
CGTGCAAGGCAAGCGGCCGATGCCTGGAATGCAGCAACAGATGCCAACACTACCTCCACCCTCAGTGTCC
GCCACAGGACCCGGACCTGGACCCGGCCCTGGCCCTGGCCCTGGCCCAGGACCAGCCCCTCCAAATTACA
GTAGACCCCATGGTATGGGAGGGCCCAACATGCCTCCCCCAGGACCCTCAGGTGTGCCCCCCGGGATGCC
TGGTCAGCCGCCTGGAGGGCCTCCCAAGCCATGGCCTGAAGGACCCATGGCCAATGCTGCTGCCCCCACA
AGCACCCCACAGAAGCTGATTCCTCCGCAACCAACAGGCCGTCCTTCACCTGCACCTCCTGCTGTCCCGC
CTGCTGCCTCACCTGTAATGCCACCACAAACACAGTCCCCAGGGCAGCCAGCCCAGCCTGCTCCATTGGT
GCCACTGCACCAGAAGCAGAGCCGAATCACCCCCATCCAGAAGCCCCGAGGCCTTGACCCTGTGGAGATC
CTACAAGAGCGGGAGTACAGGCTTCAGGCTCGAATCGCACACAGAATTCAGGAACTTGAAAACCTCCCTG
GGTCCCTGGCTGGGGACCTTCGAACCAAAGCAACCATCGAACTCAAGGCCCTTAGGTTGCTGAACTTCCA
GAGGCAGCTGCGCCAGGAGGTGGTGGTGTGCATGCGAAGAGACACAGCCCTGGAGACAGCCCTCAATGCC
AAGGCCTACAAGCGCAGCAAACGTCAGTCACTACGGGAGGCCCGCATCACTGAGAAGTTGGAGAAGCAGC
AGAAGATTGAACAGGAGCGCAAGCGCCGCCAGAAGCACCAGGAGTACCTCAACAGCATTCTGCAGCATGC
CAAGGACTTCAGGGAGTATCACAGATCAGTCACAGGCAAACTCCAGAAACTCACCAAGGCTGTGGCCACC
TACCATGCCAACACTGAGCGGGAGCAGAAGAAAGAAAATGAGCGCATTGAGAAGGAGCGAATGCGGAGGC
TTATGGCTGAAGATGAGGAGGGCTACCGCAAACTCATTGACCAGAAGAAGGACAAGCGCCTGGCCTACCT
TCTGCAGCAGACAGATGAGTATGTGGCCAACCTCACAGAGCTGGTGCGGCAGCACAAAGCTGCCCAGGTT
GCCAAGGAGAAGAAGAAGAAAAAGAAAAAGAAGAAGGCAGAAAATGCTGAAGGACAGACACCTGCTATTG
GACCAGATGGTGAGCCTCTGGATGAGACCAGCCAGATGAGTGACCTCCCTGTGAAGGTGATCCACGTGGA
GAGTGGCAAGATCCTCACTGGCACAGATGCCCCAAAAGCCGGGCAGCTGGAAGCCTGGCTTGAAATGAAC
CCAGGGTATGAAGTAGCCCCCAGGTCAGACAGTGAAGAAAGTGGCTCTGAAGAGGAGGAGGAGGAGGAGG
AAGAGGAGCAGCCTCAGCCCGCACAGCCCCCTACACTGCCTGTGGAAGAAAAGAAGAAGATTCCAGACCC
AGACAGCGATGATGTCTCTGAGGTGGACGCCCGACACATTATTGAGAACGCCAAGCAAGATGTGGACGAT
GAGTACGGTGTGTCCCAGGCCCTTGCTCGTGGCCTGCAGTCTTACTATGCTGTGGCCCATGCAGTCACAG
AGAGAGTAGATAAGCAGTCCGCCCTCATGGTCAACGGTGTCCTCAAACAGTACCAGATCAAGGGTTTGGA
GTGGCTGGTGTCCCTGTACAACAACAACCTGAATGGCATCCTGGCTGATGAGATGGGGCTGGGGAAGACC
ATCCAGACCATCGCGCTCATCACATACCTCATGGAGCACAAGCGCATCAACGGGCCTTTCCTCATCATCG
TGCCTCTCTCGACACTGTCAAACTGGGCGTATGAATTTGACAAGTGGGCCCCCTCTGTGGTGAAGGTTTC
TTACAAGGGCTCTCCAGCTGCAAGGCGAGCTTTTGTCCCACAGCTTCGCAGTGGGAAGTTCAACGTCTTA
CTGACCACCTATGAATATATCATCAAAGACAAGCATATCCTAGCCAAGATCCGCTGGAAGTACATGATTG
TGGATGAAGGCCACCGCATGAAAAACCACCACTGCAAGTTGACGCAGGTCCTTAACACACACTACGTGGC
CCCTCGGCGCCTGCTTCTTACAGGCACACCACTGCAGAACAAGCTACCGGAGCTCTGGGCCCTGCTTAAC
TTCCTGCTCCCCACTATCTTCAAGAGCTGCAGCACCTTCGAACAGTGGTTCAATGCACCCTTTGCCATGA
CTGGAGAAAAGGTGGACCTGAATGAAGAGGAGACTATCCTCATTATTCGTCGCCTACACAAAGTTCTGCG
GCCCTTCCTGCTGCGGCGGCTCAAGAAGGAAGTTGAAGCCCAGCTCCCTGAGAAGGTAGAGTATGTCATC
AAATGCGACATGTCAGCCCTGCAGCGTGTGCTGTACCGTCACATGCAGGCCAAAGGTGTGCTGCTGACTG
ACGGCTCCGAGAAGGACAAGAAGGGCAAAGGTGGCACCAAGACACTGATGAACACTATTATGCAACTGCG
TAAGATCTGCAACCACCCCTACATGTTCCAGCACATCGAGGAGTCCTTTTCTGAGCACTTGGGGTTCACC
GGCGGCATCGTGCAAGGATTGGACCTTTACCGTGCCTCAGGGAAATTTGAACTTCTTGATAGAATTCTAC
CCAAACTCCGTGCAACGAACCATAAAGTGCTCCTCTTTTGCCAAATGACCTCCCTCATGACCATCATGGA
AGACTACTTTGCATACCGTGGCTTCAAATACCTCAGGCTTGATGGAACCACAAAAGCAGAAGACCGGGGC
ATGCTGTTGAAAACCTTTAATGAACCTGGCTCTGAGTATTTCATTTTCCTGCTCAGTACCCGTGCTGGGG
GGCTGGGCCTGAATCTGCAGTCAGCTGACACTGTGATCATCTTTGACAGTGACTGGAATCCCCACCAGGA
CCTACAAGCACAGGATCGAGCCCATCGCATTGGACAGCAGAATGAGGTGCGTGTTCTTCGCCTGTGCACG
GTCAACAGTGTGGAAGAGAAGATACTGGCTGCTGCCAAATACAAACTCAATGTGGATCAGAAGGTGATCC
AGGCAGGCATGTTCGACCAGAAGTCGTCCAGCCATGAGAGGCGTGCCTTCCTGCAGGCCATCCTGGAGCA
CGAGGAGCAGGATGAGGAGGAAGATGAGGTGCCTGATGATGAGACCGTCAACCAGATGATTGCCCGGCAC
GAAGAAGAGTTTGACCTCTTCATGCGCATGGACTTGGACCGCCGGCGTGAAGAAGCCCGCAACCCCAAGC
GGAAGCCACGCCTGATGGAAGAGGATGAGCTCCCATCCTGGATCATCAAGGATGATGCCGAGGTGGAGCG
GCTGACATGTGAAGAGGAAGAGGAGAAGATGTTCGGCCGTGGTTCTCGCCACCGCAAGGAGGTAGACTAC
AGCGACTCACTGACAGAGAAGCAGTGGCTCAAGGCTATCGAGGAGGGCACGCTGGAGGAGATCGAAGAGG
AGGTCCGGCAGAAGAAATCTTCACGTAAGCGTAAGCGAGACAGCGAGGCCGGCTCCTCCACCCCGACCAC
CAGCACCCGCAGCCGTGACAAGGATGAGGAGAGCAAGAAGCAGAAGAAACGTGGGCGGCCACCTGCTGAG
AAGCTGTCCCCAAACCCACCTAACCTCACCAAGAAGATGAAGAAGATCGTGGATGCTGTGATCAAGTACA
AAGACAGCAGCAGTGGACGTCAGCTCAGCGAGGTGTTCATCCAGCTCCCCTCTCGCAAGGAGCTTCCTGA
GTACTATGAGCTCATCCGAAAGCCTGTGGACTTCAAGAAGATCAAGGAACGCATCCGAAACCACAAGTAC
CGCAGCCTCAATGACCTGGAGAAGGATGTGATGCTGCTGTGCCAGAACGCTCAGACGTTCAACCTCGAGG
GTTCCCTGATCTATGAGGACTCCATCGTCCTGCAGTCTGTCTTCACCAGCGTACGGCAGAAGATTGAGAA
GGAGGACGACAGTGAAGGCGAGGAAAGCGAGGAGGAGGAGGAGGGCGAGGAGGAAGGCTCCGAGTCTGAG
TCCCGCTCCGTCAAGGTGAAGATCAAGCTGGGCCGCAAGGAGAAGGCCCAGGACCGACTCAAGGGGGGCC
GCCGGCGGCCAAGCCGGGGATCCCGGGCCAAGCCGGTTGTGAGTGACGATGACAGTGAGGAGGAGCAGGA
GGAGGACCGCTCAGGAAGTGGCAGTGAGGAAGACGGTGGAACCGGTGGTAAGCCTATCCCTAACCCTCTC
CTCGGTCTCGATTCTACGTAACGCGTCCGGTAGTGGAGGATCCGTCGACGCAGATGCCGGTGAAGAATAA
TGTACAAGTAGCGGCCGCAAATTCCGCCCCTCTCCCTCCCCCCCCCCTAACGTTACTGGCCGAAGCCGCT
TGGAATAAGGCCGGTGTGCGTTTGTCTATATGTTATTTTCCACCATATTGCCGTCTTTTGGCAATGTGAG
GGCCCGGAAACCTGGCCCTGTCTTCTTGACGAGCATTCCTAGGGGTCTTTCCCCTCTCGCCAAAGGAATG
CAAGGTCTGTTGAATGTCGTGAAGGAAGCAGTTCCTCTGGAAGCTTCTTGAAGACAAACAACGTCTGTAG
CGACCCTTTGCAGGCAGCGGAACCCCCCACCTGGCGACAGGTGCCTCTGCGGCCAAAAGCCACGTGTATA
AGATACACCTGCAAAGGCGGCACAACCCCAGTGCCACGTTGTGAGTTGGATAGTTGTGGAAAGAGTCAAA
TGGCTCTCCTCAAGCGTATTCAACAAGGGGCTGAAGGATGCCCAGAAGGTACCCCATTGTATGGGATCTG
ATCTGGGGCCTCGGTGCACATGCTTTACATGTGTTTAGTCGAGGTTAAAAAAACGTCTAGGCCCCCCGAA
CCACGGGGACGTGGTTTTCCTTTGAAAAACACGATAATACCATGGCCACCGAGTACAAGCCCACGGTGCG
CCTCGCCACCCGCGACGACGTCCCCCGGGCCGTACGCACCCTCGCCGCCGCGTTCGCCGACTACCCCGCC
ACGCGCCACACCGTCGACCCGGACCGCCACATCGAGCGGGTCACCGAGCTGCAAGAACTCTTCCTCACGC
GCGTCGGGCTCGACATCGGCAAGGTGTGGGTCGCGGACGACGGCGCCGCGGTGGCGGTCTGGACCACGCC
GGAGAGCGTCGAAGCGGGGGCGGTGTTCGCCGAGATCGGCTCGCGCATGGCCGAGTTGAGCGGTTCCCGG
CTGGCCGCGCAGCAACAGATGGAAGGCCTCCTGGCGCCGCACCGGCCCAAGGAGCCCGCGTGGTTCCTGG
CCACCGTCGGCGTCTCGCCCGACCACCAGGGCAAGGGTCTGGGCAGCGCCGTCGTGCTCCCCGGAGTGGA
GGCGGCCGAGCGCGCTGGGGTGCCCGCCTTCCTGGAGACCTCCGCGCCCCGCAACCTCCCCTTCTACGAG
CGGCTCGGCTTCACCGTCACCGCCGACGTCGAGGTGCCCGAAGGACCGCGCACCTGGTGCATGACCCGCA
AGCCCGGTGCCTGAGTTTGTTTGAATGAGGCTTCAGTACTTTACAGAATCGTTGCCTGCACGATATCGTA
CAAGTAAGATTCGACAATCAACCTCTGGATTACAAAATTTGTGAAAGATTGACTGGTATTCTTAACTATG
TTGCTCCTTTTACGCTATGTGGATACGCTGCTTTAATGCCTTTGTATCATGCTATTGCTTCCCGTATGGC
TTTCATTTTCTCCTCCTTGTATAAATCCTGGTTGCTGTCTCTTTATGAGGAGTTGTGGCCCGTTGTCAGG
CAACGTGGCGTGGTGTGCACTGTGTTTGCTGACGCAACCCCCACTGGTTGGGGCATTGCCACCACCTGTC
AGCTCCTTTCCGGGACTTTCGCTTTCCCCCTCCCTATTGCCACGGCGGAACTCATCGCCGCCTGCCTTGC
CCGCTGCTGGACAGGGGCTCGGCTGTTGGGCACTGACAATTCCGTGGTGTTGTCGGGGAAGCTGACGTCC
TTTCCATGGCTGCTCGCCTGTGTTGCCACCTGGATTCTGCGCGGGACGTCCTTCTGCTACGTCCCTTCGG
CCCTCAATCCAGCGGACCTTCCTTCCCGCGGCCTGCTGCCGGCTCTGCGGCCTCTTCCGCGTCTTCGCCT
TCGCCCTCAGACGAGTCGGATCTCCCTTTGGGCCGCCTCCCCGCCTGGAATTCGAGCTCGGTACCTTTAA
GACCAATGACTTACAAGGCAGCTGTAGATCTTAGCCACTTTTTAAAAGAAAAGGGGGGACTGGAAGGGCT
AATTCACTCCCAACGAAGACAAGATCTGCTTTTTGCTTGTACTGGGTCTCTCTGGTTAGACCAGATCTGA
GCCTGGGAGCTCTCTGGCTAACTAGGGAACCCACTGCTTAAGCCTCAATAAAGCTTGCCTTGAGTGCTTC
AAGTAGTGTGTGCCCGTCTGTTGTGTGACTCTGGTAACTAGAGATCCCTCAGACCCTTTTAGTCAGTGTG
GAAAATCTCTAGCAGTAGTAGTTCATGTCATCTTATTATTCAGTATTTATAACTTGCAAAGAAATGAATA
TCAGAGAGTGAGAGGAACTTGTTTATTGCAGCTTATAATGGTTACAAATAAAGCAATAGCATCACAAATT
TCACAAATAAAGCATTTTTTTCACTGCATTCTAGTTGTGGTTTGTCCAAACTCATCAATGTATCTTATCA
TGTCTGGCTCTAGCTATCCCGCCCCTAACTCCGCCCATCCCGCCCCTAACTCCGCCCAGTTCCGCCCATT
CTCCGCCCCATGGCTGACTAATTTTTTTTATTTATGCAGAGGCCGAGGCCGCCTCGGCCTCTGAGCTATT
CCAGAAGTAGTGAGGAGGCTTTTTTGGAGGCCTAGGGACGTACCCAATTCGCCCTATAGTGAGTCGTATT
ACGCGCGCTCACTGGCCGTCGTTTTACAACGTCGTGACTGGGAAAACCCTGGCGTTACCCAACTTAATCG
CCTTGCAGCACATCCCCCTTTCGCCAGCTGGCGTAATAGCGAAGAGGCCCGCACCGATCGCCCTTCCCAA
CAGTTGCGCAGCCTGAATGGCGAATGGG
[124 nt withheld, positions 7729-7852]
C
[91 nt withheld, positions 7854-7944]
A
[49 nt withheld, positions 7946-7994]
CCTTTGACGTTGGAGTCCACGTTCTTT
[37 nt withheld, positions 8022-8058]
ACCCTATCTCGGTCTATTCTTTTGATTTATAAGGGATTTTGCCGATTTCGGCCTATTGGTTAAAAAATGA
GCTGATTTAACAAAAATTTAACGCGAATTTTAACAAAATATTAACGCTTACAATTTAGGTGGCACTTTTC
GGGGAAATGTGCGCGGAACCCCTATTTGTTTATTTTTCTAAATACATTCAAATATGTATCCGCTCATGAG
ACAATAACCCTGATAAATGCTTCAATAATATTGAAAAAGGAAGAGTATGAGTATTCAACATTTCCGTGTC
GCCCTTATTCCCTTTTTTGCGGCATTTTGCCTTCCTGTTTTTGCTCACCCAGAAACGCTGGTGAAAGTAA
AAGATGCTGAAGATCAGTTGGGTGCACGAGTGGGTTACATCGAACTGGATCTCAACAGCGGTAAGATCCT
TGAGAGTTTTCGCCCCGAAGAACGTTTTCCAATGATGAGCACTTTTAAAGTTCTGCTATGTGGCGCGGTA
TTATCCCGTATTGACGCCGGGCAAGAGCAACTCGGTCGCCGCATACACTATTCTCAGAATGACTTGGTTG
AGTACTCACCAGTCACAGAAAAGCATCTTACGGATGGCATGACAGTAAGAGAATTATGCAGTGCTGCCAT
AACCATGAGTGATAACACTGCGGCCAACTTACTTCTGACAACGATCGGAGGACCGAAGGAGCTAACCGCT
TTTTTGCACAACATGGGGGATCATGTAACTCGCCTTGATCGTTGGGAACCGGAGCTGAATGAAGCCATAC
CAAACGACGAGCGTGACACCACGATGCCTGTAGCAATGGCAACAACGTTGCGCAAACTATTAACTGGCGA
ACTACTTACTCTAGCTTCCCGGCAACAATTAATAGACTGGATGGAGGCGGATAAAGTTGCAGGACCACTT
CTGCGCTCGGCCCTTCCGGCTGGCTGGTTTATTGCTGATAAATCTGGAGCCGGTGAGCGTGGGTCTCGCG
GTATCATTGCAGCACTGGGGCCAGATGGTAAGCCCTCCCGTATCGTAGTTATCTACACGACGGGGAGTCA
GGCAACTATGGATGAACGAAATAGACAGATCGCTGAGATAGGTGCCTCACTGATTAAGCATTGGTAACTG
TCAGACCAAGTTTACTCATATATACTTTAGATTGATTTAAAACTTCATTTTTAATTTAAAAGGATCTAGG
TGAAGATCCTTTTTGATAATCTCATGACCAAAATCCCTTAACGTGAGTTTTCGTTCCACTGAGCGTCAGA
CCCCGTAGAAAAGATCAAAGGATCTTCTTGAGATCCTTTTTTTCTGCGCGTAATCTGCTGCTTGCAAACA
AAAAAACCACCGCTACCAGCGGTGGTTTGTTTGCCGGATCAAGAGCTACCAACTCTTTTTCCGAAGGTAA
CTGGCTTCAGCAGAGCGCAGATACCAAATACTGTTCTTCTAGTGTAGCCGTAGTTAGGCCACCACTTCAA
GAACTCTGTAGCACCGCCTACATACCTCGCTCTGCTAATCCTGTTACCAGTGGCTGCTGCCAGTGGCGAT
AAGTCGTGTCTTACCGGGTTGGACTCAAGACGATAGTTACCGGATAAGGCGCAGCGGTCGGGCTGAACGG
GGGGTTCGTGCACACAGCCCAGCTTGGAGCGAACGACCTACACCGAACTGAGATACCTACAGCGTGAGCT
ATGAGAAAGCGCCACGCTTCCCGAAGGGAGAAAGGCGGACAGGTATCCGGTAAGCGGCAGGGTCGGAACA
GGAGAGCGCACGAGGGAGCTTCCAGGGGGAAACGCCTGGTATCTTTATAGTCCTGTCGGGTTTCGCCACC
TCTGACTTGAGCGTCGATTTTTGTGATGCTCGTCAGGGGGGCGGAGCCTATGGAAAAACGCCAGCAACGC
GGCCTTTTTACGGTTCCTGGCCTTTTGCTGGCCTTTTGCTCACATGTTCTTTCCTGCGTTATCCCCTGAT
TCTGTGGATAACCGTATTACCGCCTTTGAGTGAGCTGATACCGCTCGCCGCAGCCGAACGACCGAGCGCA
GCGAGTCAGTGAGCGAGGAAGCGGAAGAGCGCCCAATACGCAAACCGCCTCTCCCCGCGCGTTGGCCGAT
TCATTAATGCAGCTGGCACGACAGGTTTCCCGACTGGAAAGCGGGCAGTGAGCGCAACGCAATTAATGTG
AGTTAGCTCACTCATTAGGCACCCCAGGCTTTACACTTTATGCTTCCGGCTCGTATGTTGTGTGGAATTG
TGAGCGGATAACAATTTCACACAGGAAACAGCTATGACCATGATTACGCCAAGCGCGCAATTAACCCTCA
CTAAAGGGAACAAAAGCTGGAGCTGCAAGCTTAATGTAGTCTTATGCAATACTCTTGTAGTCTTGCAACA
TGGTAACGATGAGTTAGCAACATGCCTTACAAGGAGAGAAAAAGCACCGTGCATGCCGATTGGTGGAAGT
AAGGTGGTACGATCGTGCCTTATTAGGAAGGCAACAGACGGGTCTGACATGGATTGGACGAACCACTGAA
TTGCCGCATTGCAGAGATATTGTATTTAAGTGCCTAGCTCGATACATAAACGGGTCTCTCTGGTTAGACC
AGATCTGAGCCTGGGAGCTCTCTGGCTAACTAGGGAACCCACTGCTTAAGCCTCAATAAAGCTTGCCTTG
AGTGCTTCAAGTAGTGTGTGCCCGTCTGTTGTGTGACTCTGGTAACTAGAGATCCCTCAGACCCTTTTAG
TCAGTGTGGAAAATCTCTAGCAGTGGCGCCCGAACAGGGACTTGAAAGCGAAAGGGAAACCAGAGGAGCT
CTCTCGACGCAGGACTCGGCTTGCTGAAGCGCGCACGGCAAGAGGCGAGGGGCGGCGACTGGTGAGTACG
CCAAAAATTTTGACTAGCGGAGGCTAGAAGGAGAGAGATGGGTGCGAGAGCGTCAGTATTAAGCGGGGGA
GAATTAGATCGCGATGGGAAAAAATTCGGTTAAGGCCAGGGGGAAAGAAAAAATATAAATTAAAACATAT
AGTATGGGCAAGCAGGGAGCTAGAACGATTCGCAGTTAATCCTGGCCTGTTAGAAACATCAGAAGGCTGT
AGACAAATACTGGGACAGCTACAACCATCCCTTCAGACAGGATCAGAAGAACTTAGATCATTATATAATA
CAGTAGCAACCCTCTATTGTGTGCATCAAAGGATAGAGATAAAAGACACCAAGGAAGCTTTAGACAAGAT
AGAGGAAGAGCAAAACAAAAGTAAGACCACCGCACAGCAAGCGGCCGCTGATCTTCAGACCTGGAGGAGG
AGATATGAGGGACAATTGGAGAAGTGAATTATATAAATATAAAGTAGTAAAAATTGAACCATTAGGAGTA
GCACCCACCAAGGCAAAGAGAAGAGTGGTGCAGAGAGAAAAAAGAGCAGTGGGAATAGGAGCTTTGTTCC
TTGGGTTCTTGGGAGCAGCAGGAAGCACTATGGGCGCAGCGTCAATGACGCTGACGGTACAGGCCAGACA
ATTATTGTCTGGTATAGTGCAGCAGCAGAACAATTTGCTGAGGGCTATTGAGGCGCAACAGCATCTGTTG
CAACTCACAGTCTGGGGCATCAAGCAGCTCCAGGCAAGAATCCTGGCTGTGGAAAGATACCTAAAGGATC
AACAGCTCCTGGGGATTTGGGGTTGCTCTGGAAAACTCATTTGCACCACTGCTGTGCCTTGGAATGCTAG
TTGGAGTAATAAATCTCTGGAACAGATTTGGAATCACACGACCTGGATGGAGTGGGACAGAGAAATTAAC
AATTACACAAGCTTAATACACTCCTTAATTGAAGAATCGCAAAACCAGCAAGAAAAGAATGAACAAGAAT
TATTGGAATTAGATAAATGGGCAAGTTTGTGGAATTGGTTTAACATAACAAATTGGCTGTGGTATATAAA
ATTATTCATAATGATAGTAGGAGGCTTGGTAGGTTTAAGAATAGTTTTTGCTGTACTTTCTATAGTGAAT
AGAGTTAGGCAGGGATATTCACCATTATCGTTTCAGACCCACCTCCCAACCCCGAGGGGACCCGACAGGC
CCGAAGGAATAGAAGAAGAAGGTGGAGAGAGAGACAGAGACAGATCCATTCGATTAGTGAACGGATCTCG
ACGGTATCGGTTAACTTTTAAAAGAAAAGGGGGGATTGGGGGGTACAGTGCAGGGGAAAGAATAGTAGAC
ATAATAGCAACAGACATACAAACTAAAGAATTACAAAAACAAATTACAAAAATTCAAAATTTTATCGATC
ACGAGACTAGCCTCGAGAAGCTTGATCGGCCACGCGGATCTC
